Addgene plasmid #161183: pDONR221-SLC25A35_STOP
Purpose: Gateway entry clone with codon-optimized ORF sequence for subcloning into custom expression vectors. Contains a STOP codon at the end of the codon-optimized ORF sequence.
Depositing lab: RESOLUTE Consortium & Giulio Superti-Furga. Depositing organization: CeMM Research Center for Molecular Medicine. Publication: The RESOLUTE consortium: unlocking SLC transporters for drug discovery. Superti-Furga G, Lackner D, Wiedmer T, Ingles-Prieto A, Barbosa B, Girardi E, Goldmann U, Gurtl B, Klavins K, Klimek C, Lindinger S, Lineiro-Retes E, Muller AC, Onstein S, Redinger G, Reil D, Sedlyarov V, Wolf G, Crawford M, Everley R, ... Steppan CM. Nat Rev Drug Discov. 2020 Jul;19(7):429-430. doi: 10.1038/d41573-020-00056-6. PubMed 32265506.
Backbone
  Vector backbone: pDONR221
  Backbone manufacturer: ThermoFisher Scientific
  Backbone size w/o insert (bp): 2550
  Vector type: Mammalian Expression
Growth in bacteria
  Bacterial resistance: Kanamycin, 50 μg/mL
  Growth temperature: 37°C
  Growth strain: NEB Stable
  Copy number: High Copy
Gene/Insert
  Gene/Insert name: SLC25A35 (alt name: FLJ40217)
  Species: H. sapiens (human)
  Insert size (bp): 903
  Entrez Gene: SLC25A35 (a.k.a. FLJ40217, MGC120446, MGC120448)
  Cloning method: Gateway Cloning
  Sequencing primers: 5′ M13-fwd; 3′ M13-rev
Terms and licenses: Academic/Nonprofit Terms; Industry Terms
Depositor comments: This plasmid contains a STOP codon at the end of the codon-optimized ORF. For the version of this plasmid that does not contain a STOP codon, please see Addgene plasmid 132017 For more information on the full Resolute plasmid collection, please see www.addgene.org/depositor-collections/re-solute/. Please provide your feedback on this plasmid to the RESOLUTE consortium by filling out their RESOLUTE repository feedback form: https://forms.office.com/Pages/ResponsePage.aspx?id=0e05yklzmkS7rjFGQL4N7z4feCLQvEJAmVcOCM_u885UN1JJRko0Ukg4TVQwNTZLOUxPQVJWT1NHUCQlQCN0PWcu
How to cite: pDONR221-SLC25A35_STOP was a gift from RESOLUTE Consortium & Giulio Superti-Furga (Addgene plasmid # 161183 ; http://n2t.net/addgene:161183 ; RRID:Addgene_161183)
