[The description below was written by a language model from this plasmid's Addgene catalogue record and pLannotate feature annotations shown in this document.]
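Description:
pDONR221-SLC25A35_STOP is a Gateway entry clone built on the pDONR221 backbone, carrying a codon-optimized open reading frame for human SLC25A35, a member of the SLC25 mitochondrial carrier family of solute carriers. The sequenced plasmid is about 3.45 kb. It is maintained in E. coli at high copy through a ColE1/pUC-type origin and selected with kanamycin via an aminoglycoside phosphotransferase (KanR) gene. Although the catalogue lists the vector type as mammalian expression, the feature table shows no eukaryotic promoter or polyadenylation signal around the insert. The plasmid is therefore a shuttle for the ORF, not an expression vector in its own right.

The roughly 900 bp SLC25A35 coding sequence sits between attL1 and attL2 sites, which are the recombination substrates for the LR Clonase reaction. This arrangement lets the ORF be transferred directionally and in frame into any attR-containing destination vector chosen by the user. As the name indicates, this version retains a stop codon at the end of the ORF, so it suits native, untagged expression or N-terminal fusions supplied by the destination vector. A companion clone without the stop codon exists for C-terminal tagging.

Other annotated elements are standard pDONR221 backbone features. The rrnB T1 and T2 terminators lie upstream of the cassette and insulate it from read-through transcription. A T7 promoter lies just beyond attL2, oriented back toward the insert. Short lacI and lacZα fragments are vector remnants with no evident functional role. The insert is flanked by M13 forward and reverse sequencing primer sites. The clone belongs to a consortium collection of SLC transporter ORFs intended for subcloning into custom expression vectors for transporter research and drug discovery.
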