Features (pLannotate 1.2.2; 10 found; start..end, strand, type, name):
      1..100     +  protein_bind   attL1: mutant version of attL; recombination site for the Gateway® LR reaction LR Clonase™
    106..1005    +  CDS            SLC25A35: S2535_HUMAN - Experimental evidence at protein level: Swiss-Prot protein existence level 1. From Homo sapiens (Human).
   1010..1109    -  protein_bind   attL2: mutant version of attL; recombination site for the Gateway® LR reaction LR Clonase™
   1127..1145    -  promoter       T7 promoter: promoter for bacteriophage T7 RNA polymerase
   1279..2088    +  CDS            KanR: aminoglycoside phosphotransferase; aph(3')-Ia; confers resistance to kanamycin in bacteria or G418 (Geneticin®) in eukaryotes
   2235..2823    +  rep_origin     ori: high-copy-number ColE1/pMB1/pBR322/pUC origin of replication
   3006..3098    +  CDS            lacI (fragment): lac repressor; lacI; The lac repressor binds to the lac operator to inhibit transcription in E. coli. This inhibition can be relieved by adding lactose or isopropyl-β-D-thiogalactopyranoside (IPTG).
   3153..3180    -  terminator     rrnB T2 terminator: transcription terminator T2 from the E. coli rrnB gene
   3312..3355    +  terminator     rrnB T1 terminator: Escherichia coli rrnB; transcription terminator T1 from the E. coli rrnB gene
   3402..3438    -  CDS            lacZα (fragment): LacZα fragment of β-galactosidase; lacZ fragment
>Addgene plasmid #161183 | pDONR221-SLC25A35_STOP | addgene full sequence | sequence record 339576 | Addgene NGS Result
CAAATAATGATTTTATTTTGACTGATAGTGACCTGTTCGTTGCAACACATTGATGAGCAATGCTTTTTTA
TAATGCCAACTTTGTACAAAAAAGCAGGCTCCACCATGGACTTCCTGATGTCTGGACTGGCAGCATGCGG
AGCATGCGTGTTCACCAACCCTCTGGAGGTGGTGAAGACCAGGATGCAGCTGCAGGGAGAGCTGCAAGCA
CCGGGTACCTACCAACGACACTATAGAAACGTGTTCCACGCCTTTATCACCATCGGCAAGGTGGATGGAC
TGGCCGCCCTGCAGAAGGGACTGGCACCTGCCCTGCTGTACCAGTTCCTGATGAACGGAATCAGGCTGGG
AACATACGGACTGGCAGAGGCAGGAGGATATCTGCACACCGCAGAGGGAACACACTCCCCAGCAAGATCT
GCCGCAGCAGGAGCCATGGCCGGCGTGATGGGCGCCTACCTGGGCTCCCCTATCTATATGGTGAAGACAC
ACCTGCAGGCACAGGCAGCATCTGAGATCGCAGTGGGCCACCAGTATAAGCACCAGGGCATGTTTCAGGC
CCTGACCGAGATCGGACAGAAGCACGGACTGGTGGGACTGTGGAGGGGCGCCCTGGGAGGACTGCCACGC
GTGATCGTGGGCAGCTCCACCCAGCTGTGCACATTCTCTAGCACCAAGGACCTGCTGAGCCAGTGGGAGA
TCTTTCCCCCTCAGTCCTGGAAGCTGGCCCTGGTGGCAGCAATGATGAGCGGAATCGCAGTGGTGCTGGC
AATGGCACCATTCGACGTGGCCTGTACACGGCTGTACAATCAGCCAACCGATGCACAGGGCAAGGGACTG
ATGTATCGGGGCATCCTGGATGCCCTGCTGCAGACCGCCAGAACAGAGGGCATCTTCGGCATGTACAAGG
GCATCGGAGCATCCTACTTCCGGCTGGGACCACACACCATCCTGTCTCTGTTCTTTTGGGACCAGCTGCG
CAGCCTGTACTATACCGATACAAAGTAAGACCCAGCTTTCTTGTACAAAGTTGGCATTATAAGAAAGCAT
TGCTTATCAATTTGTTGCAACGAACAGGTCACTATCAGTCAAAATAAAATCATTATTTGCCATCCAGCTG
ATATCCCCTATAGTGAGTCGTATTACATGGTCATAGCTGTTTCCTGGCAGCTCTGGCCCGTGTCTCAAAA
TCTCTGATGTTACATTGCACAAGATAAAAATATATCATCATGAACAATAAAACTGTCTGCTTACATAAAC
AGTAATACAAGGGGTGTTATGAGCCATATTCAACGGGAAACGTCGAGGCCGCGATTAAATTCCAACATGG
ATGCTGATTTATATGGGTATAAATGGGCTCGCGATAATGTCGGGCAATCAGGTGCGACAATCTATCGCTT
GTATGGGAAGCCCGATGCGCCAGAGTTGTTTCTGAAACATGGCAAAGGTAGCGTTGCCAATGATGTTACA
GATGAGATGGTCAGACTAAACTGGCTGACGGAATTTATGCCTCTTCCGACCATCAAGCATTTTATCCGTA
CTCCTGATGATGCATGGTTACTCACCACTGCGATCCCCGGAAAAACAGCATTCCAGGTATTAGAAGAATA
TCCTGATTCAGGTGAAAATATTGTTGATGCGCTGGCAGTGTTCCTGCGCCGGTTGCATTCGATTCCTGTT
TGTAATTGTCCTTTTAACAGCGATCGCGTATTTCGTCTCGCTCAGGCGCAATCACGAATGAATAACGGTT
TGGTTGATGCGAGTGATTTTGATGACGAGCGTAATGGCTGGCCTGTTGAACAAGTCTGGAAAGAAATGCA
TAAACTTTTGCCATTCTCACCGGATTCAGTCGTCACTCATGGTGATTTCTCACTTGATAACCTTATTTTT
GACGAGGGGAAATTAATAGGTTGTATTGATGTTGGACGAGTCGGAATCGCAGACCGATACCAGGATCTTG
CCATCCTATGGAACTGCCTCGGTGAGTTTTCTCCTTCATTACAGAAACGGCTTTTTCAAAAATATGGTAT
TGATAATCCTGATATGAATAAATTGCAGTTTCATTTGATGCTCGATGAGTTTTTCTAATCAGAATTGGTT
AATTGGTTGTAACACTGGCAGAGCATTACGCTGACTTGACGGGACGGCGCAAGCTCATGACCAAAATCCC
TTAACGTGAGTTACGCGTCGTTCCACTGAGCGTCAGACCCCGTAGAAAAGATCAAAGGATCTTCTTGAGA
TCCTTTTTTTCTGCGCGTAATCTGCTGCTTGCAAACAAAAAAACCACCGCTACCAGCGGTGGTTTGTTTG
CCGGATCAAGAGCTACCAACTCTTTTTCCGAAGGTAACTGGCTTCAGCAGAGCGCAGATACCAAATACTG
TTCTTCTAGTGTAGCCGTAGTTAGGCCACCACTTCAAGAACTCTGTAGCACCGCCTACATACCTCGCTCT
GCTAATCCTGTTACCAGTGGCTGCTGCCAGTGGCGATAAGTCGTGTCTTACCGGGTTGGACTCAAGACGA
TAGTTACCGGATAAGGCGCAGCGGTCGGGCTGAACGGGGGGTTCGTGCACACAGCCCAGCTTGGAGCGAA
CGACCTACACCGAACTGAGATACCTACAGCGTGAGCTATGAGAAAGCGCCACGCTTCCCGAAGGGAGAAA
GGCGGACAGGTATCCGGTAAGCGGCAGGGTCGGAACAGGAGAGCGCACGAGGGAGCTTCCAGGGGGAAAC
GCCTGGTATCTTTATAGTCCTGTCGGGTTTCGCCACCTCTGACTTGAGCGTCGATTTTTGTGATGCTCGT
CAGGGGGGCGGAGCCTATGGAAAAACGCCAGCAACGCGGCCTTTTTACGGTTCCTGGCCTTTTGCTGGCC
TTTTGCTCACATGTTCTTTCCTGCGTTATCCCCTGATTCTGTGGATAACCGTATTACCGCCTTTGAGTGA
GCTGATACCGCTCGCCGCAGCCGAACGACCGAGCGCAGCGAGTCAGTGAGCGAGGAAGCGGAAGAGCGCC
CAATACGCAAACCGCCTCTCCCCGCGCGTTGGCCGATTCATTAATGCAGCTGGCACGACAGGTTTCCCGA
CTGGAAAGCGGGCAGTGAGCGCAACGCAATTAATACGCGTACCGCTAGCCAGGAAGAGTTTGTAGAAACG
CAAAAAGGCCATCCGTCAGGATGGCCTTCTGCTTAGTTTGATGCCTGGCAGTTTATGGCGGGCGTCCTGC
CCGCCACCCTCCGGGCCGTTGCTTCACAACGTTCAAATCCGCTCCCGGCGGATTTGTCCTACTCAGGAGA
GCGTTCACCGACAAACAACAGATAAAACGAAAGGCCCAGTCTTCCGACTGAGCCTTTCGTTTTATTTGAT
GCCTGGCAGTTCCCTACTCTCGCGTTAACGCTAGCATGGATGTTTTCCCAGTCACGACGTTGTAAAACGA
CGGCCAGTCTTAAGCTCGGGCCC
