>Addgene plasmid #161183 | pDONR221-SLC25A35_STOP | depositor partial sequence | sequence record 312301 | Codon-optimized ORF of SLC25A35
ATGGACTTCCTGATGTCTGGACTGGCAGCATGCGGAGCATGCGTGTTCACCAACCCTCTGGAGGTGGTGA
AGACCAGGATGCAGCTGCAGGGAGAGCTGCAAGCACCGGGTACCTACCAACGACACTATAGAAACGTGTT
CCACGCCTTTATCACCATCGGCAAGGTGGATGGACTGGCCGCCCTGCAGAAGGGACTGGCACCTGCCCTG
CTGTACCAGTTCCTGATGAACGGAATCAGGCTGGGAACATACGGACTGGCAGAGGCAGGAGGATATCTGC
ACACCGCAGAGGGAACACACTCCCCAGCAAGATCTGCCGCAGCAGGAGCCATGGCCGGCGTGATGGGCGC
CTACCTGGGCTCCCCTATCTATATGGTGAAGACACACCTGCAGGCACAGGCAGCATCTGAGATCGCAGTG
GGCCACCAGTATAAGCACCAGGGCATGTTTCAGGCCCTGACCGAGATCGGACAGAAGCACGGACTGGTGG
GACTGTGGAGGGGCGCCCTGGGAGGACTGCCACGCGTGATCGTGGGCAGCTCCACCCAGCTGTGCACATT
CTCTAGCACCAAGGACCTGCTGAGCCAGTGGGAGATCTTTCCCCCTCAGTCCTGGAAGCTGGCCCTGGTG
GCAGCAATGATGAGCGGAATCGCAGTGGTGCTGGCAATGGCACCATTCGACGTGGCCTGTACACGGCTGT
ACAATCAGCCAACCGATGCACAGGGCAAGGGACTGATGTATCGGGGCATCCTGGATGCCCTGCTGCAGAC
CGCCAGAACAGAGGGCATCTTCGGCATGTACAAGGGCATCGGAGCATCCTACTTCCGGCTGGGACCACAC
ACCATCCTGTCTCTGTTCTTTTGGGACCAGCTGCGCAGCCTGTACTATACCGATACAAAGTAA
